Addgene plasmid #244863: pLentiCRISPR V2 puro HTRA2 sg1
Purpose: Knockout of human HTRA2
Depositing lab: Alexis Jourdain. Depositing organization: Universite de Lausanne (UNIL). Publication: An updated inventory of genes essential for oxidative phosphorylation identifies a mitochondrial origin in familial Meniere's disease. Harhai M, Foged MM, Zarges C, Landoni JC, Chollet S, Simonelli M, Recazens E, Lisci M, Laban N, Manley S, Riemer J, Lopez-Escamez JA, Lysakowski A, Jourdain AA. Cell Rep. 2025 Jul 25;44(8):116069. doi: 10.1016/j.celrep.2025.116069. PubMed 40714634.
Backbone
  Vector backbone: lentiCRISPR v2 puro
  Backbone manufacturer: Feng Zhang (Addgene #52961)
  Vector type: Lentiviral, CRISPR
  Selectable markers: Puromycin
Growth in bacteria
  Bacterial resistance: Ampicillin, 100 μg/mL
  Growth temperature: 37°C
  Growth strain: NEB Stable
  Copy number: High Copy
Gene/Insert
  Gene/Insert name: HTRA2 sgRNA
  gRNA/shRNA sequence: CGTTCGAGATAGGGACCTCG
  Species: H. sapiens (human)
  Entrez Gene: HTRA2 (a.k.a. MGCA8, OMI, PARK13, PRSS25)
  Promoter: U6
  Cloning method: Restriction Enzyme; 5′ cloning site Unknown (unknown if destroyed)
Resource information
  A portion of this plasmid was derived from a plasmid made by: Integrated DNA Technologies
Terms and licenses: Academic/Nonprofit Terms; Industry Terms: Not Available to Industry
How to cite: pLentiCRISPR V2 puro HTRA2 sg1 was a gift from Alexis Jourdain (Addgene plasmid # 244863 ; http://n2t.net/addgene:244863 ; RRID:Addgene_244863)
