[The description below was written by a language model from this plasmid's Addgene catalogue record and pLannotate feature annotations shown in this document.]
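Description:
pLentiCRISPR V2 puro HTRA2 sg1 is a single-vector lentiviral CRISPR plasmid built on the lentiCRISPR v2 puro backbone and designed to knock out human HTRA2 (also known as OMI or PARK13), which encodes a mitochondrial serine protease. It is propagated in E. coli as a high-copy plasmid through a ColE1/pUC-type origin with ampicillin resistance (bla). The backbone outside the viral region also carries an f1 origin and an SV40/EM7-driven bleomycin/Zeocin resistance cassette with an SV40 polyadenylation signal. These are not part of the transferred provirus.

The lentiviral cassette is a self-inactivating HIV-1 design. A CMV enhancer/promoter fused to a truncated 5' LTR drives genomic RNA production in packaging cells. It is followed by the Ψ packaging signal with a gag fragment, the Rev response element for Rev-dependent nuclear export, and the cPPT/CTS. Within this frame, a human U6 RNA polymerase III promoter expresses the HTRA2-targeting spacer joined to the Streptococcus pyogenes gRNA scaffold. An EF-1α core promoter drives S. pyogenes Cas9, followed by a puromycin N-acetyltransferase coding sequence. The two reading frames lie close together and apparently share one transcript, although the feature table does not annotate the linker between them. A WPRE enhances transcript expression upstream of the ΔU3 3' LTR, and a bGH polyadenylation signal lies beyond it.

After packaging and transduction, puromycin selects for integrated cells that co-express Cas9 and the guide, which directs double-strand breaks at HTRA2 to disrupt the gene. The name indicates this is the first of a set of HTRA2 guides. The associated work concerns genes essential for oxidative phosphorylation.
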