Features (pLannotate 1.2.2; 33 found; start..end, strand, type, name):
    393..626     -  misc_feature   RRE: The Rev response element (RRE) of HIV-1 allows for Rev-dependent mRNA export from the nucleus to the cytoplasm.
    772..1135    -  CDS            HIV-1 gag (fragment): gag protein from human immunodeficiency virus 1; gag
   1119..1244    -  misc_feature   HIV-1 Ψ: packaging signal of human immunodeficiency virus type 1
   1291..1471    -  LTR            5' LTR (truncated): truncated 5' long terminal repeat (LTR) from HIV-1
   1489..1688    -  promoter       CMV promoter: human cytomegalovirus (CMV) immediate early promoter
   1689..2068    -  enhancer       CMV enhancer: human cytomegalovirus immediate early enhancer
   2223..2275    +  misc_feature   bom (fragment): basis of mobility region from pBR322
   2334..2438    +  promoter       AmpR promoter: bla
   2439..3299    +  CDS            AmpR: β-lactamase; bla; confers resistance to ampicillin, carbenicillin, and related antibiotics
   3470..4058    +  rep_origin     ori: high-copy-number ColE1/pMB1/pBR322/pUC origin of replication
   4241..4333    +  CDS            lacI (fragment): lac repressor; lacI; The lac repressor binds to the lac operator to inhibit transcription in E. coli. This inhibition can be relieved by adding lactose or isopropyl-β-D-thiogalactopyranoside (IPTG).
   4346..4367    +  protein_bind   CAP binding site: CAP binding activates transcription in the presence of cAMP. E. coli catabolite activator protein
   4382..4412    +  promoter       lac promoter: promoter for the E. coli lac operon
   4416..4438    +  protein_bind   lac operator (fragment): The lac repressor binds to the lac operator to inhibit transcription in E. coli. This inhibition can be relieved by adding lactose or isopropyl-β-D-thiogalactopyranoside (IPTG). lac repressor encoded by lacI
   4509..4630    -  polyA_signal   SV40 poly(A) signal: SV40 polyadenylation signal
   4625..4750    -  CDS            ble (fragment): BLE_KLEPN - Experimental evidence at protein level: Swiss-Prot protein existence level 1. Binding protein with a strong affinity to the bleomycin family of antibiotics. Binds to CL990; an antimitotic-antibiotic compound. From Klebsiella pneumoniae.
   4760..5134    -  CDS            BleoR: antibiotic-binding protein; Sh ble from Streptoalloteichus hindustanus; confers resistance to bleomycin, phleomycin, and Zeocin™
   5153..5200    -  promoter       EM7 promoter: synthetic bacterial promoter&nbsp
   5248..5577    -  promoter       SV40 promoter: SV40 enhancer and early promoter
   5591..6019    -  rep_origin     f1 ori (sequence partly withheld): f1 bacteriophage origin of replication; arrow indicates direction of (+) strand synthesis
   6040..6061    -  promoter       SV40 promoter (fragment): SV40 enhancer and early promoter
   6065..6289    -  polyA_signal   bGH poly(A) signal: bovine growth hormone polyadenylation signal
   6321..6554    -  LTR            3' LTR (ΔU3): self-inactivating 3' long terminal repeat (LTR) from HIV-1
   6556..6575    -  misc_feature   cPPT/CTS (fragment): central polypurine tract and central termination sequence of HIV-1
   6626..7214    -  misc_feature   WPRE: woodchuck hepatitis virus posttranscriptional regulatory element
   7230..7827    -  CDS            PuroR (fragment): puromycin N-acetyltransferase; pac from Streptomyces; confers resistance to puromycin
   7965..12068   -  CDS            Cas9: Cas9 (Csn1) endonuclease from the Streptococcus pyogenes Type II CRISPR/Cas system generates RNA-guided double strand breaks in DNA
  12093..12304   -  promoter       EF-1α core promoter: core promoter for human elongation factor EF-1α
  12330..12348   -  CDS            small t antigen (fragment): SV40 (simian virus 40) small t antigen
  12366..12441   -  misc_RNA       gRNA scaffold: guide RNA scaffold for the Streptococcus pyogenes CRISPR/Cas9 system
  12471..12711   -  promoter       U6 promoter: RNA polymerase III promoter for human U6 snRNA
  12762..12879   -  misc_feature   cPPT/CTS: central polypurine tract and central termination sequence of HIV-1
  12929..16      -  CDS            Rev (fragment) (across the origin): human immunodeficiency virus 1 (HIV-1) Rev protein; rev; enhances nuclear export of unspliced and incompletely spliced viral mRNAs
>Addgene plasmid #244863 | pLentiCRISPR V2 puro HTRA2 sg1 | addgene full sequence | sequence record 489412 | Addgene NGS Result
GGGTTGGGAGGTGGGTCTGAAACGATAATGGTGAATATCCCTGCCTAACTCTATTCACTATAGAAAGTAC
AGCAAAAACTATTCTTAAACCTACCAAGCCTCCTACTATCATTATGAATAATTTTATATACCACAGCCAA
TTTGTTATGTTAAACCAATTCCACAAACTTGCCCATTTATCTAATTCCAATAATTCTTGTTCATTCTTTT
CTTGCTGGTTTTGCGATTCTTCAATTAAGGAGTGTATTAAGCTTGTGTAATTGTTAATTTCTCTGTCCCA
CTCCATCCAGGTCGTGTGATTCCAAATCTGTTCCAGAGATTTATTACTCCAACTAGCATTCCAAGGCACA
GCAGTGGTGCAAATGAGTTTTCCAGAGCAACCCCAAATCCCCAGGAGCTGTTGATCCTTTAGGTATCTTT
CCACAGCCAGGATTCTTGCCTGGAGCTGCTTGATGCCCCAGACTGTGAGTTGCAACAGATGCTGTTGCGC
CTCAATAGCCCTCAGCAAATTGTTCTGCTGCTGCACTATACCAGACAATAATTGTCTGGCCTGTACCGTC
AGCGTCATTGACGCTGCGCCCATAGTGCTTCCTGCTGCTCCCAAGAACCCAAGGAACAAAGCTCCTATTC
CCACTGCTCTTTTTTCTCTCTGCACCACTCTTCTCTTTGCCTTGGTGGGTGCTACTCCTAATGGTTCAAT
TTTTACTACTTTATATTTATATAATTCACTTCTCCAATTGTCCCTCATATCTCCTCCTCCAGGTCTGAAG
ATCAGCGGCCGCTTGCTGTGCGGTGGTCTTACTTTTGTTTTGCTCTTCCTCTATCTTGTCTAAAGCTTCC
TTGGTGTCTTTTATCTCTATCCTTTGATGCACACAATAGAGGGTTGCTACTGTATTATATAATGATCTAA
GTTCTTCTGATCCTGTCTGAAGGGATGGTTGTAGCTGTCCCAGTATTTGTCTACAGCCTTCTGATGTTTC
TAACAGGCCAGGATTAACTGCGAATCGTTCTAGCTCCCTGCTTGCCCATACTATATGTTTTAATTTATAT
TTTTTCTTTCCCCCTGGCCTTAACCGAATTTTTTCCCATCGCGATCTAATTCTCCCCCGCTTAATACTGA
CGCTCTCGCACCCATCTCTCTCCTTCTAGCCTCCGCTAGTCAAAATTTTTGGCGTACTCACCAGTCGCCG
CCCCTCGCCTCTTGCCGTGCGCGCTTCAGCAAGCCGAGTCCTGCGTCGAGAGAGCTCCTCTGGTTTCCCT
TTCGCTTTCAAGTCCCTGTTCGGGCGCCACTGCTAGAGATTTTCCACACTGACTAAAAGGGTCTGAGGGA
TCTCTAGTTACCAGAGTCACACAACAGACGGGCACACACTACTTGAAGCACTCAAGGCAAGCTTTATTGA
GGCTTAAGCAGTGGGTTCCCTAGTTAGCCAGAGAGCTCCCAGGCTCAGATCTGGTCTAACCAGAGAGACC
CAGTACAGGCAAAACGCGCTGCTTATATAGACCTCCCACCGTACACGCCTACCGCCCATTTGCGTCAATG
GGGCGGAGTTGTTACGACATTTTGGAAAGTCCCGTTGATTTTGGTGCCAAAACAAACTCCCATTGACGTC
AATGGGGTGGAGACTTGGAAATCCCCGTGAGTCAAACCGCTATCCACGCCCATTGATGTACTGCCAAAAC
CGCATCACCATGGTAATAGCGATGACTAATACGTAGATGTACTGCCAAGTAGGAAAGTCCCATAAGGTCA
TGTACTGGGCATAATGCCAGGCGGGCCATTTACCGTCATTGACGTCAATAGGGGGCGTACTTGGCATATG
ATACACTTGATGTACTGCCAAGTGGGCAGTTTACCGTAAATACTCCACCCATTGACGTCAATGGAAAGTC
CCTATTGGCGTTACTATGGGAACATACGTCATTATTGACGTCAATGGGCGGGGGTCGTTGGGCGGTCAGC
CAGGCGGGCCATTTACCGTAAGTTATGTAACGCGGAACTCCATATATGGGCTATGAACTAATGACCCCGT
AATTGATTACTATTAATAACTAGTCAATAATCAATGTCAACGCGTATATCTGGCCCGTACATCGCGAAGC
AGCGCAAAACGCCTAACCCTAAGCAGATTCTTCATGCAATTGTCGGTCAAGCCTTGCCTTGTTGTAGCTT
AAATTTTGCTCGCGCACTACTCAGCGACCTCCAACACACAAGCAGGGAGCAGATACTGGCTTAACTATGC
GGCATCAGAGCAGATTGTACTGAGAGTGCACCATAGGGGATCGGGAGATCTCCCGATCCGTCGACGTCAG
GTGGCACTTTTCGGGGAAATGTGCGCGGAACCCCTATTTGTTTATTTTTCTAAATACATTCAAATATGTA
TCCGCTCATGAGACAATAACCCTGATAAATGCTTCAATAATATTGAAAAAGGAAGAGTATGAGTATTCAA
CATTTCCGTGTCGCCCTTATTCCCTTTTTTGCGGCATTTTGCCTTCCTGTTTTTGCTCACCCAGAAACGC
TGGTGAAAGTAAAAGATGCTGAAGATCAGTTGGGTGCACGAGTGGGTTACATCGAACTGGATCTCAACAG
CGGTAAGATCCTTGAGAGTTTTCGCCCCGAAGAACGTTTTCCAATGATGAGCACTTTTAAAGTTCTGCTA
TGTGGCGCGGTATTATCCCGTATTGACGCCGGGCAAGAGCAACTCGGTCGCCGCATACACTATTCTCAGA
ATGACTTGGTTGAGTACTCACCAGTCACAGAAAAGCATCTTACGGATGGCATGACAGTAAGAGAATTATG
CAGTGCTGCCATAACCATGAGTGATAACACTGCGGCCAACTTACTTCTGACAACGATCGGAGGACCGAAG
GAGCTAACCGCTTTTTTGCACAACATGGGGGATCATGTAACTCGCCTTGATCGTTGGGAACCGGAGCTGA
ATGAAGCCATACCAAACGACGAGCGTGACACCACGATGCCTGTAGCAATGGCAACAACGTTGCGCAAACT
ATTAACTGGCGAACTACTTACTCTAGCTTCCCGGCAACAATTAATAGACTGGATGGAGGCGGATAAAGTT
GCAGGACCACTTCTGCGCTCGGCCCTTCCGGCTGGCTGGTTTATTGCTGATAAATCTGGAGCCGGTGAGC
GTGGGTCTCGCGGTATCATTGCAGCACTGGGGCCAGATGGTAAGCCCTCCCGTATCGTAGTTATCTACAC
GACGGGGAGTCAGGCAACTATGGATGAACGAAATAGACAGATCGCTGAGATAGGTGCCTCACTGATTAAG
CATTGGTAACTGTCAGACCAAGTTTACTCATATATACTTTAGATTGATTTAAAACTTCATTTTTAATTTA
AAAGGATCTAGGTGAAGATCCTTTTTGATAATCTCATGACCAAAATCCCTTAACGTGAGTTTTCGTTCCA
CTGAGCGTCAGACCCCGTAGAAAAGATCAAAGGATCTTCTTGAGATCCTTTTTTTCTGCGCGTAATCTGC
TGCTTGCAAACAAAAAAACCACCGCTACCAGCGGTGGTTTGTTTGCCGGATCAAGAGCTACCAACTCTTT
TTCCGAAGGTAACTGGCTTCAGCAGAGCGCAGATACCAAATACTGTTCTTCTAGTGTAGCCGTAGTTAGG
CCACCACTTCAAGAACTCTGTAGCACCGCCTACATACCTCGCTCTGCTAATCCTGTTACCAGTGGCTGCT
GCCAGTGGCGATAAGTCGTGTCTTACCGGGTTGGACTCAAGACGATAGTTACCGGATAAGGCGCAGCGGT
CGGGCTGAACGGGGGGTTCGTGCACACAGCCCAGCTTGGAGCGAACGACCTACACCGAACTGAGATACCT
ACAGCGTGAGCTATGAGAAAGCGCCACGCTTCCCGAAGGGAGAAAGGCGGACAGGTATCCGGTAAGCGGC
AGGGTCGGAACAGGAGAGCGCACGAGGGAGCTTCCAGGGGGAAACGCCTGGTATCTTTATAGTCCTGTCG
GGTTTCGCCACCTCTGACTTGAGCGTCGATTTTTGTGATGCTCGTCAGGGGGGCGGAGCCTATGGAAAAA
CGCCAGCAACGCGGCCTTTTTACGGTTCCTGGCCTTTTGCTGGCCTTTTGCTCACATGTTCTTTCCTGCG
TTATCCCCTGATTCTGTGGATAACCGTATTACCGCCTTTGAGTGAGCTGATACCGCTCGCCGCAGCCGAA
CGACCGAGCGCAGCGAGTCAGTGAGCGAGGAAGCGGAAGAGCGCCCAATACGCAAACCGCCTCTCCCCGC
GCGTTGGCCGATTCATTAATGCAGCTGGCACGACAGGTTTCCCGACTGGAAAGCGGGCAGTGAGCGCAAC
GCAATTAATGTGAGTTAGCTCACTCATTAGGCACCCCAGGCTTTACACTTTATGCTTCCGGCTCGTATGT
TGTGTGGAATTGTGAGCGGATAACAATTTCACACAGGAAACAGCTATGACCATGATTACGCCAAGCTCTA
GCTAGAGGTCGACGGTATACAGACATGATAAGATACATTGATGAGTTTGGACAAACCACAACTAGAATGC
AGTGAAAAAAATGCTTTATTTGTGAAATTTGTGATGCTATTGCTTTATTTGTAACCATTATAAGCTGCAA
TAAACAAGTTGGGGTGGGCGAAGAACTCCAGCATGAGATCCCCGCGCTGGAGGATCATCCAGCCGGCGTC
CCGGAAAACGATTCCGAAGCCCAACCTTTCATAGAAGGCGGCGGTGGAATCGAAATCTCGTAGCACGTGT
CAGTCCTGCTCCTCGGCCACGAAGTGCACGCAGTTGCCGGCCGGGTCGCGCAGGGCGAACTCCCGCCCCC
ACGGCTGCTCGCCGATCTCGGTCATGGCCGGCCCGGAGGCGTCCCGGAAGTTCGTGGACACGACCTCCGA
CCACTCGGCGTACAGCTCGTCCAGGCCGCGCACCCACACCCAGGCCAGGGTGTTGTCCGGCACCACCTGG
TCCTGGACCGCGCTGATGAACAGGGTCACGTCGTCCCGGACCACACCGGCGAAGTCGTCCTCCACGAAGT
CCCGGGAGAACCCGAGCCGGTCGGTCCAGAACTCGACCGCTCCGGCGACGTCGCGCGCGGTGAGCACCGG
AACGGCACTGGTCAACTTGGCCATGGTTTAGTTCCTCACCTTGTCGTATTATACTATGCCGATATACTAT
GCCGATGATTAATTGTCAACACGTGCTGATCAGATCCGAAAATGGATATACAAGCTCCCGGGAGCTTTTT
GCAAAAGCCTAGGCCTCCAAAAAAGCCTCCTCACTACTTCTGGAATAGCTCAGAGGCAGAGGCGGCCTCG
GCCTCTGCATAAATAAAAAAAATTAGTCAGCCATGGGGCGGAGAATGGGCGGAACTGGGCGGAGTTAGGG
GCGGGATGGGCGGAGTTAGGGGCGGGACTATGGTTGCTGACTAATTGAGATGCATGCTTTGCATACTTCT
GCCTGCTGGGGAGCCTGGGGACTTTCCACACCTGGTTGCTGACTAATTGAGATGCATGCTTTGCATACTT
CTGCCTGCTGGGGAGCCTGGGGACTTTCCACACCCTAACTGACACACATTCCACAGAATTAATTCGCGTT
AAATTTTTGTTAAATCAGCTCATTTTTTAACCAATAGGCCGAAATCGGCAAAATCCCTTATAAATCAAAA
GAATAGACCGAGATAGGGT
[37 nt withheld, positions 5690-5726]
AAAGAACGTGGACTCCAACGTCAAAGG
[49 nt withheld, positions 5754-5802]
T
[91 nt withheld, positions 5804-5894]
G
[124 nt withheld, positions 5896-6019]
GGGGATACCCCCTAGAGCCCCAGCTGGTTCTTTCCGCCTCAGAAGCCATAGAGCCCACCGCATCCCCAGC
ATGCCTGCTATTGTCTTCCCAATCCTCCCCCTTGCTGTCCTGCCCCACCCCACCCCCCAGAATAGAATGA
CACCTACTCAGACAATGCGATGCAATTTCCTCATTTTATTAGGAAAGGACAGTGGGAGTGGCACCTTCCA
GGGTCAAGGAAGGCACGGGGGAGGGGCAAACAACAGATGGCTGGCAACTAGAAGGCACAGTCGAGGCTGA
TCAGCGGGTTTAAACGGGCCCTGCTAGAGATTTTCCACACTGACTAAAAGGGTCTGAGGGATCTCTAGTT
ACCAGAGTCACACAACAGACGGGCACACACTACTTGAAGCACTCAAGGCAAGCTTTATTGAGGCTTAAGC
AGTGGGTTCCCTAGTTAGCCAGAGAGCTCCCAGGCTCAGATCTGGTCTAACCAGAGAGACCCAGTACAAG
CAAAAAGCAGATCTTGTCTTCGTTGGGAGTGAATTAGCCCTTCCAGTCCCCCCTTTTCTTTTAAAAAGTG
GCTAAGATCTACAGCTGCCTTGTAAGTCATTGGTCTTAAAGTCGACGCGGGGAGGCGGCCCAAAGGGAGA
TCCGACTCGTCTGAGGGCGAAGGCGAAGACGCGGAAGAGGCCGCAGAGCCGGCAGCAGGCCGCGGGAAGG
AAGGTCCGCTGGATTGAGGGCCGAAGGGACGTAGCAGAAGGACGTCCCGCGCAGAATCCAGGTGGCAACA
CAGGCGAGCAGCCAAGGAAAGGACGATGATTTCCCCGACAACACCACGGAATTGTCAGTGCCCAACAGCC
GAGCCCCTGTCCAGCAGCGGGCAAGGCAGGCGGCGATGAGTTCCGCCGTGGCAATAGGGAGGGGGAAAGC
GAAAGTCCCGGAAAGGAGCTGACAGGTGGTGGCAATGCCCCAACCAGTGGGGGTTGCGTCAGCAAACACA
GTGCACACCACGCCACGTTGCCTGACAACGGGCCACAACTCCTCATAAAGAGACAGCAACCAGGATTTAT
ACAAGGAGGAGAAAATGAAAGCCATACGGGAAGCAATAGCATGATACAAAGGCATTAAAGCAGCGTATCC
ACATAGCGTAAAAGGAGCAACATAGTTAAGAATACCAGTCAATCTTTCACAAATTTTGTAATCCAGAGGT
TGATTGTCGACTTAACGCGTTCAGGCACCGGGCTTGCGGGTCATGCACCAGGTGCGCGGTCCTTCGGGCA
CCTCGACGTCGGCGGTGACGGTGAAGCCGAGCCGCTCGTAGAAGGGGAGGTTGCGGGGCGCGGAGGTCTC
CAGGAAGGCGGGCACCCCGGCGCGCTCGGCCGCCTCCACTCCGGGGAGCACGACGGCGCTGCCCAGACCC
TTGCCCTGGTGGTCGGGCGAGACTCCGACGGTGGCCAGGAACCACGCGGGCTCCTTGGGCCGGTGCGGCG
CCAGGAGGCCTTCCATCTGTTGCTGCGCGGCCAGCCGGGAACCGCTCAACTCGGCCATGCGCGGGCCGAT
CTCGGCGAACACCGCCCCCGCTTCGACGCTCTCCGGCGTGGTCCAGACCGCCACCGCGGCGCCGTCGTCC
GCGACCCACACCTTGCCGATGTCGAGCCCGACGCGCGTGAGGAAGAGTTCTTGCAGCTCGGTGACCCGCT
CGATGTGGCGGTCCGGATCGACGGTGTGGCGCGTGGCGGGGTAGTCGGCGAACGCGGCGGCGAGGGTGCG
TACGGCCCTGGGGACGTCGTCGCGGGTGGCGAGGCGCACCGTGGGCTTGTACTCGGTCGGTCCAGGATTC
TCTTCGACATCTCCGGCTTGTTTCAGCAGAGAGAAGTTTGTTGCGCCGGATCCCTTATCGTCATCGTCTT
TGTAATCTTTCTTCTTCTTAGCCTGTCCAGCCTTCTTTGTGGCGGCAGGTCGCTTGTCGCCTCCCAGCTG
AGACAGGTCGATCCGTGTCTCGTACAGGCCGGTGATGCTCTGGTGGATCAGGGTGGCGTCCAGCACCTCT
TTGGTGCTGGTGTACCTCTTCCGGTCGATGGTGGTGTCAAAGTACTTGAAGGCGGCAGGGGCTCCCAGAT
TGGTCAGGGTAAACAGGTGGATGATATTCTCGGCCTGCTCTCTGATGGGCTTATCCCGGTGCTTGTTGTA
GGCGGACAGCACTTTGTCCAGATTAGCGTCGGCCAGGATCACTCTCTTGGAGAACTCGCTGATCTGCTCG
ATGATCTCGTCCAGGTAGTGCTTGTGCTGTTCCACAAACAGCTGTTTCTGCTCATTATCCTCGGGGGAGC
CCTTCAGCTTCTCATAGTGGCTGGCCAGGTACAGGAAGTTCACATATTTGGAGGGCAGGGCCAGTTCGTT
TCCCTTCTGCAGTTCGCCGGCAGAGGCCAGCATTCTCTTCCGGCCGTTTTCCAGCTCGAACAGGGAGTAC
TTAGGCAGCTTGATGATCAGGTCCTTTTTCACTTCTTTGTAGCCCTTGGCTTCCAGAAAGTCGATGGGAT
TCTTCTCGAAGCTGCTTCTTTCCATGATGGTGATCCCCAGCAGCTCTTTCACACTCTTCAGTTTCTTGGA
CTTGCCCTTTTCCACTTTGGCCACCACCAGCACAGAATAGGCCACGGTGGGGCTGTCGAAGCCGCCGTAC
TTCTTAGGGTCCCAGTCCTTCTTTCTGGCGATCAGCTTATCGCTGTTCCTCTTGGGCAGGATAGACTCTT
TGCTGAAGCCGCCTGTCTGCACCTCGGTCTTTTTCACGATATTCACTTGGGGCATGCTCAGCACTTTCCG
CACGGTGGCAAAATCCCGGCCCTTATCCCACACGATCTCCCCGGTTTCGCCGTTTGTCTCGATCAGAGGC
CGCTTCCGGATCTCGCCGTTGGCCAGGGTAATCTCGGTCTTGAAAAAGTTCATGATGTTGCTGTAGAAGA
AGTACTTGGCGGTAGCCTTGCCGATTTCCTGCTCGCTCTTGGCGATCATCTTCCGCACGTCGTACACCTT
GTAGTCGCCGTACACGAACTCGCTTTCCAGCTTAGGGTACTTTTTGATCAGGGCGGTTCCCACGACGGCG
TTCAGGTAGGCGTCGTGGGCGTGGTGGTAGTTGTTGATCTCGCGCACTTTGTAAAACTGGAAATCCTTCC
GGAAATCGGACACCAGCTTGGACTTCAGGGTGATCACTTTCACTTCCCGGATCAGCTTGTCATTCTCGTC
GTACTTAGTGTTCATCCGGGAGTCCAGGATCTGTGCCACGTGCTTTGTGATCTGCCGGGTTTCCACCAGC
TGTCTCTTGATGAAGCCGGCCTTATCCAGTTCGCTCAGGCCGCCTCTCTCGGCCTTGGTCAGATTGTCGA
ACTTTCTCTGGGTAATCAGCTTGGCGTTCAGCAGCTGCCGCCAGTAGTTCTTCATCTTCTTCACGACCTC
TTCGGAGGGCACGTTGTCGCTCTTGCCCCGGTTCTTGTCGCTTCTGGTCAGCACCTTGTTGTCGATGGAG
TCGTCCTTCAGAAAGCTCTGAGGCACGATATGGTCCACATCGTAGTCGGACAGCCGGTTGATGTCCAGTT
CCTGGTCCACGTACATATCCCGCCCATTCTGCAGGTAGTACAGGTACAGCTTCTCGTTCTGCAGCTGGGT
GTTTTCCACGGGGTGTTCTTTCAGGATCTGGCTGCCCAGCTCTTTGATGCCCTCTTCGATCCGCTTCATT
CTCTCGCGGCTGTTCTTCTGTCCCTTCTGGGTGGTCTGGTTCTCTCTGGCCATTTCGATCACGATGTTCT
CGGGCTTGTGCCGGCCCATCACTTTCACGAGCTCGTCCACCACCTTCACTGTCTGCAGGATGCCCTTCTT
AATGGCGGGGCTGCCGGCCAGATTGGCAATGTGCTCGTGCAGGCTATCGCCCTGGCCGGACACCTGGGCT
TTCTGGATGTCCTCTTTAAAGGTCAGGCTGTCGTCGTGGATCAGCTGCATGAAGTTTCTGTTGGCGAAGC
CGTCGGACTTCAGGAAATCCAGGATTGTCTTGCCGGACTGCTTGTCCCGGATGCCGTTGATCAGCTTCCG
GCTCAGCCTGCCCCAGCCGGTGTATCTCCGCCGCTTCAGCTGCTTCATCACTTTGTCGTCGAACAGGTGG
GCATAGGTTTTCAGCCGTTCCTCGATCATCTCTCTGTCCTCAAACAGTGTCAGGGTCAGCACGATATCTT
CCAGAATGTCCTCGTTTTCCTCATTGTCCAGGAAGTCCTTGTCCTTGATAATTTTCAGCAGATCGTGGTA
TGTGCCCAGGGAGGCGTTGAACCGATCTTCCACGCCGGAGATTTCCACGGAGTCGAAGCACTCGATTTTC
TTGAAGTAGTCCTCTTTCAGCTGCTTCACGGTCACTTTCCGGTTGGTCTTGAACAGCAGGTCCACGATGG
CCTTTTTCTGCTCGCCGCTCAGGAAGGCGGGCTTTCTCATTCCCTCGGTCACGTATTTCACTTTGGTCAG
CTCGTTATACACGGTGAAGTACTCGTACAGCAGGCTGTGCTTGGGCAGCACCTTCTCGTTGGGCAGGTTC
TTATCGAAGTTGGTCATCCGCTCGATGAAGCTCTGGGCGGAAGCGCCCTTGTCCACCACTTCCTCGAAGT
TCCAGGGGGTGATGGTTTCCTCGCTCTTTCTGGTCATCCAGGCGAATCTGCTGTTTCCCCTGGCCAGAGG
GCCCACGTAGTAGGGGATGCGGAAGGTCAGGATCTTCTCGATCTTTTCCCGGTTGTCCTTCAGGAATGGG
TAAAAATCTTCCTGCCGCCGCAGAATGGCGTGCAGCTCTCCCAGGTGGATCTGGTGGGGGATGCTGCCGT
TGTCGAAGGTCCGCTGCTTCCGCAGCAGGTCCTCTCTGTTCAGCTTCACGAGCAGTTCCTCGGTGCCGTC
CATCTTTTCCAGGATGGGCTTGATGAACTTGTAGAACTCTTCCTGGCTGGCTCCGCCGTCAATGTAGCCG
GCGTAGCCGTTCTTGCTCTGGTCGAAGAAAATCTCTTTGTACTTCTCAGGCAGCTGCTGCCGCACGAGAG
CTTTCAGCAGGGTCAGGTCCTGGTGGTGCTCGTCGTATCTCTTGATCATAGAGGCGCTCAGGGGGGCCTT
GGTGATCTCGGTGTTCACTCTCAGGATGTCGCTCAGCAGGATGGCGTCGGACAGGTTCTTGGCGGCCAGA
AACAGGTCGGCGTACTGGTCGCCGATCTGGGCCAGCAGGTTGTCCAGGTCGTCGTCGTAGGTGTCCTTGC
TCAGCTGCAGTTTGGCATCCTCGGCCAGGTCGAAGTTGCTCTTGAAGTTGGGGGTCAGGCCCAGGCTCAG
GGCAATCAGGTTTCCGAACAGGCCATTCTTCTTCTCGCCGGGCAGCTGGGCGATCAGATTTTCCAGCCGT
CTGCTCTTGCTCAGTCTGGCAGACAGGATGGCCTTGGCGTCCACGCCGCTGGCGTTGATGGGGTTTTCCT
CGAACAGCTGGTTGTAGGTCTGCACCAGCTGGATGAACAGCTTGTCCACGTCGCTGTTGTCGGGGTTCAG
GTCGCCCTCGATCAGGAAGTGGCCCCGGAACTTGATCATGTGGGCCAGGGCCAGATAGATCAGCCGCAGG
TCGGCCTTGTCGGTGCTGTCCACCAGTTTCTTTCTCAGGTGGTAGATGGTGGGGTACTTCTCGTGGTAGG
CCACCTCGTCCACGATGTTGCCGAAGATGGGGTGCCGCTCGTGCTTCTTATCCTCTTCCACCAGGAAGGA
CTCTTCCAGTCTGTGGAAGAAGCTGTCGTCCACCTTGGCCATCTCGTTGCTGAAGATCTCTTGCAGATAG
CAGATCCGGTTCTTCCGTCTGGTGTATCTTCTTCTGGCGGTTCTCTTCAGCCGGGTGGCCTCGGCTGTTT
CGCCGCTGTCGAACAGCAGGGCTCCGATCAGGTTCTTCTTGATGCTGTGCCGGTCGGTGTTGCCCAGCAC
CTTGAATTTCTTGCTGGGCACCTTGTACTCGTCGGTGATCACGGCCCAGCCCACAGAGTTGGTGCCGATG
TCCAGGCCGATGCTGTACTTCTTGTCCATGGTGGCAGCGCTCTAGAACCGGTCCTGTGTTCTGGCGGCAA
ACCCGTTGCGAAAAAGAACGTTCACGGCGACTACTGCACTTATATACGGTTCTCCCCCACCCTCGGGAAA
AAGGCGGAGCCAGTACACGACATCACTTTCCCAGTTTACCCCGCGCCACCTTCTCTAGGCACCGGATCAA
TTGCCGACCCCTCCCCCCAACTTCTCGGGGACTGTGGGCGATGTGCGCTCTGCCCACTGACGGGCACCGG
AGCCAATTCCCACTCCTTTCAAGACCTAGCTAGCGAATTCAAAAAAGCACCGACTCGGTGCCACTTTTTC
AAGTTGATAACGGACTAGCCTTATTTTAACTTGCTATTTCTAGCTCTAAAACCGAGGTCCCTATCTCGAA
CGCGGTGTTTCGTCCTTTCCACAAGATATATAAAGCCAAGAAATCGAAATACTTTCAAGTTACGGTAAGC
ATATGATAGTCCATTTTAAAACATAATTTTAAAACTGCAAACTACCCAAGAAATTATTACTTTCTACGTC
ACGTATTTTGTACTAATATCTTTGTGTTTACAGTCAAATTAATTCTAATTATCTCTCTAACAGCCTTGTA
TCGTATATGCAAATATGAAGGAATCATGGGAAATAGGCCCTCGGTACCTTAATTAACCAAACTGGATCTC
TGCTGTCCCTGTAATAAACCCGAAAATTTTGAATTTTTGTAATTTGTTTTTGTAATTCTTTAGTTTGTAT
GTCTGTTGCTATTATGTCTACTATTCTTTCCCCTGCACTGTACCCCCCAATCCCCCCTTTTCTTTTAAAA
TTGTGGATGAATACTGCCATTTGTCTGCAGAATTGGCGCACGCAGTGCCGATCCGTTCACTAATCGAATG
GATCTGTCTCTGTCTCTCTCTCCACCTTCTTCTTCTATTCCTTCGGGCCTGTCGGGTCCCCTCG
